Addgene plasmid #33336: pMSCV-pBabeMCS-IRES-GFP
Purpose: (Empty Backbone)
Depositing lab: Martine Roussel & Charles Sherr. Depositing organization: St. Jude Children's Research Hospital.
Backbone
  Vector backbone: pMSCV-IRES-GFP
  Backbone manufacturer: Addgene (#20672)
  Backbone size (bp): 6575
  Modifications to backbone: A pBabe compatible MCS was cloned between the original EcoRI and XhoI sites. The original EcoRI site was destroyed in the process, making it now BamHI-BstXI-SnaBI-EcoRI-BglII-XhoI
  Vector type: Mammalian Expression, Retroviral
Growth in bacteria
  Bacterial resistance: Ampicillin, 100 μg/mL
  Growth temperature: 37°C
  Growth strain: Stbl3
  Copy number: Unknown
Terms and licenses: Academic/Nonprofit Terms; Industry Terms: Not Available to Industry
How to cite: pMSCV-pBabeMCS-IRES-GFP was a gift from Martine Roussel & Charles Sherr (Addgene plasmid # 33336)
