[The description below was written by a language model from this plasmid's Addgene catalogue record and the feature table of its GenBank file.]
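Description:
pMSCV-pBabeMCS-IRES-GFP is an empty gammaretroviral backbone for mammalian expression, derived from pMSCV-IRES-GFP. It carries no insert; its distinguishing modification is a pBabe-compatible multiple cloning site placed between the original EcoRI and XhoI sites. This destroyed the original EcoRI site and gave the cloning order BamHI-BstXI-SnaBI-EcoRI-BglII-XhoI, so fragments can be moved readily to and from pBabe-type vectors. In bacteria the plasmid is maintained through a high-copy ColE1/pUC-type origin and selected with ampicillin via the bla gene under its own promoter. Remnants of a lac promoter/operator and CAP site from the parental cloning vector are also annotated. The catalogue lists the backbone as 6575 bp, whereas the held sequence record is 6516 bp.

The retroviral cassette, drawn in reverse orientation on the sequence map, is flanked by 5' and 3' long terminal repeats of murine embryonic stem cell virus origin. Downstream of the 5' LTR lie the Psi packaging signal and a truncated MMLV gag segment lacking its start codon, which together promote encapsidation of the vector RNA when the plasmid is introduced into a packaging cell line supplying the viral proteins in trans. No internal promoter is annotated, so transcription is presumably driven from the 5' LTR. This would produce a bicistronic message in which a gene cloned into the MCS is translated cap-dependently and EGFP is translated from an internal ribosome entry site; the IRES is indicated in the feature table only by primer-binding sites. Because EGFP is linked to the gene of interest on one transcript, fluorescence can be used to identify or sort stably transduced cells in place of drug selection.
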