LOCUS       Exported 6516 bp ds-DNA circular SYN 12-MAY-2021
DEFINITION  synthetic circular DNA
ACCESSION   .
VERSION     .
KEYWORDS    pMSCV-pBabeMCS-IRES-GFP
SOURCE      synthetic DNA construct
  ORGANISM  synthetic DNA construct
REFERENCE   1 (bases 1 to 6516)
  TITLE     Sherr/Roussel lab unpublished plasmids
  JOURNAL   Unpublished
REFERENCE   2 (bases 1 to 6516)
  AUTHORS   .
  TITLE     Direct Submission
  JOURNAL   Exported May 12, 2021 from SnapGene Server 1.1.58
            http://www.snapgene.com
FEATURES             Location/Qualifiers
     source          1..6516
                     /organism="synthetic DNA construct"
                     /mol_type="other DNA"
     primer_bind     complement(592..611)
                     /label=pBRrevBam
                     /note="pBR322 vectors, tet region, downstream of BamHI,
                     reverse primer"
     primer_bind     complement(739..761)
                     /label=M13/pUC Forward
                     /note="In lacZ gene"
     primer_bind     complement(955..974)
                     /label=pRS-marker
                     /note="pRS vectors, use to sequence yeast selectable
                     marker"
     primer_bind     1074..1096
                     /label=pGEX 3'
                     /note="pGEX vectors, reverse primer"
     primer_bind     complement(1134..1152)
                     /label=pBRforEco
                     /note="pBR322 vectors, upsteam of EcoRI site, forward
                     primer"
     promoter        1220..1324
                     /gene="bla"
                     /label=AmpR promoter
     CDS             1325..2185
                     /codon_start=1
                     /gene="bla"
                     /product="beta-lactamase"
                     /label=AmpR
                     /note="confers resistance to ampicillin, carbenicillin, and
                     related antibiotics"
                     /translation="MSIQHFRVALIPFFAAFCLPVFAHPETLVKVKDAEDQLGARVGYI
                     ELDLNSGKILESFRPEERFPMMSTFKVLLCGAVLSRIDAGQEQLGRRIHYSQNDLVEYS
                     PVTEKHLTDGMTVRELCSAAITMSDNTAANLLLTTIGGPKELTAFLHNMGDHVTRLDRW
                     EPELNEAIPNDERDTTMPVAMATTLRKLLTGELLTLASRQQLIDWMEADKVAGPLLRSA
                     LPAGWFIADKSGAGERGSRGIIAALGPDGKPSRIVVIYTTGSQATMDERNRQIAEIGAS
                     LIKHW"
     primer_bind     complement(1543..1562)
                     /label=Amp-R
                     /note="Ampicillin resistance gene, reverse primer"
     rep_origin      2356..2944
                     /direction=RIGHT
                     /label=ori
                     /note="high-copy-number ColE1/pMB1/pBR322/pUC origin of
                     replication"
     primer_bind     2845..2864
                     /label=pBR322ori-F
                     /note="pBR322 origin, forward primer"
     primer_bind     3098..3115
                     /label=L4440
                     /note="L4440 vector, forward primer"
     protein_bind    3232..3253
                     /label=CAP binding site
                     /bound_moiety="E. coli catabolite activator protein"
                     /note="CAP binding activates transcription in the presence
                     of cAMP."
     promoter        3268..3298
                     /label=lac promoter
                     /note="promoter for the E. coli lac operon"
     protein_bind    3306..3322
                     /label=lac operator
                     /bound_moiety="lac repressor encoded by lacI"
                     /note="The lac repressor binds to the lac operator to
                     inhibit transcription in E. coli. This inhibition can be
                     relieved by adding lactose or
                     isopropyl-beta-D-thiogalactopyranoside (IPTG)."
     LTR             3484..3998
                     /label=3' LTR
                     /note="3' long terminal repeat from murine embryonic stem
                     cell virus"
     CDS             complement(4160..4879)
                     /codon_start=1
                     /product="the original enhanced GFP (Yang et al., 1996)"
                     /label=EGFP
                     /note="mammalian codon-optimized"
                     /translation="MVSKGEELFTGVVPILVELDGDVNGHKFSVSGEGEGDATYGKLTL
                     KFICTTGKLPVPWPTLVTTLTYGVQCFSRYPDHMKQHDFFKSAMPEGYVQERTIFFKDD
                     GNYKTRAEVKFEGDTLVNRIELKGIDFKEDGNILGHKLEYNYNSHNVYIMADKQKNGIK
                     VNFKIRHNIEDGSVQLADHYQQNTPIGDGPVLLPDNHYLSTQSALSKDPNEKRDHMVLL
                     EFVTAAGITLGMDELYK"
     CDS             complement(4163..4879)
                     /codon_start=1
                     /product="enhanced GFP"
                     /label=EGFP
                     /translation="MVSKGEELFTGVVPILVELDGDVNGHKFSVSGEGEGDATYGKLTL
                     KFICTTGKLPVPWPTLVTTLTYGVQCFSRYPDHMKQHDFFKSAMPEGYVQERTIFFKDD
                     GNYKTRAEVKFEGDTLVNRIELKGIDFKEDGNILGHKLEYNYNSHNVYIMADKQKNGIK
                     VNFKIRHNIEDGSVQLADHYQQNTPIGDGPVLLPDNHYLSTQSALSKDPNEKRDHMVLL
                     EFVTAAGITLGMDELYK"
     primer_bind     complement(4205..4226)
                     /label=EGFP-C
                     /note="EGFP, forward primer"
     primer_bind     4554..4573
                     /label=EXFP-R
                     /note="For distinguishing EGFP variants, reverse primer"
     primer_bind     4813..4834
                     /label=EGFP-N
                     /note="EGFP, reverse primer"
     primer_bind     complement(5041..5060)
                     /label=IRES-F
                     /note="IRES internal ribosome entry site, forward primer"
     primer_bind     5270..5287
                     /label=IRES reverse
                     /note="IRES internal ribosome entry site, reverse primer.
                     Also called pCDH-rev"
     CDS             complement(5504..5920)
                     /label=gag (truncated)
                     /note="truncated Moloney murine leukemia virus (MMLV) gag
                     gene lacking the start codon"
     primer_bind     complement(5520..5536)
                     /label=pBABE 5'
                     /note="Psi packaging signal, forward primer for pBABE
                     vectors"
     primer_bind     complement(5552..5574)
                     /label=pLXSN 5'
                     /note="Murine stem cell virus, forward primer. Also called
                     MSCV"
     misc_feature    5987..6328
                     /label=MESV Psi
                     /note="packaging signal of murine embryonic stem cell
                     virus"
     LTR             6392..392
                     /label=5' LTR
                     /note="5' long terminal repeat from murine embryonic stem
                     cell virus"
ORIGIN
        1 gtctatcgga ggactggcgc gccgagtgag gggttgtggg ctcttttatt gagctcgggg
       61 agcagaagcg cgcgaacaga agcgagaagc gaactgattg gttagttcaa ataaggcaca
      121 gggtcatttc aggtccttgg ggcaccctgg aaacatctga tggttctcta gaaactgctg
      181 agggcgggac cgcatctggg gaccatctgt tcttggccct gagccggggc aggaactgct
      241 taccacagat atcctgtttg gcccatattc tgctgtctct ctgttcctaa ccttgatctg
      301 aacttctcta ttctcagtta tgtattttcc atgccttgca aaatggcgtt acttaagcta
      361 gcttgccaaa cctacaggtg gggtctttca ttcccccctt tttctggaga ctaaataaaa
      421 tcttttattt tatctatggc tcgtactcta taggcttcag ctggtgatat tgttgagtca
      481 aaactagagc ctggaccact gatatcctgt ctttaacaaa ttggactaat cgcctctacg
      541 ccggacgcat cgtggccggc atcaccggcg ccacaggtgc ggttgctggc gcctatatcg
      601 ccgacatcac cgatggggaa gatcgggctc gccacttcgg gctcatgagc gcttgtttcg
      661 gcgtgggtat ggtggcaggc cccgtggccg ggggactgtt gggcgccatc tccttgcatg
      721 caccattcct tgcgccgtcg ttttacaacg tcgtgactgg gaaaaccctg gcgttaccca
      781 acttaatcgc cttgcagcac atcccccttt cgccagctgg cgtaatagcg aagaggcccg
      841 caccgatcgc ccttcccaac agttgcgcag cctgaatggc gaatggcgcc tgatgcggta
      901 ttttctcctt acgcatctgt gcggtatttc acaccgcata tggtgcactc tcagtacaat
      961 ctgctctgat gccgcatagt taagccagcc ccgacacccg ccaacacccg ctgacgcgcc
     1021 ctgacgggct tgtctgctcc cggcatccgc ttacagacaa gctgtgaccg tctccgggag
     1081 ctgcatgtgt cagaggtttt caccgtcatc accgaaacgc gcgagacgaa agggcctcgt
     1141 gatacgccta tttttatagg ttaatgtcat gataataatg gtttcttaga cgtcaggtgg
     1201 cacttttcgg ggaaatgtgc gcggaacccc tatttgttta tttttctaaa tacattcaaa
     1261 tatgtatccg ctcatgagac aataaccctg ataaatgctt caataatatt gaaaaaggaa
     1321 gagtatgagt attcaacatt tccgtgtcgc ccttattccc ttttttgcgg cattttgcct
     1381 tcctgttttt gctcacccag aaacgctggt gaaagtaaaa gatgctgaag atcagttggg
     1441 tgcacgagtg ggttacatcg aactggatct caacagcggt aagatccttg agagttttcg
     1501 ccccgaagaa cgttttccaa tgatgagcac ttttaaagtt ctgctatgtg gcgcggtatt
     1561 atcccgtatt gacgccgggc aagagcaact cggtcgccgc atacactatt ctcagaatga
     1621 cttggttgag tactcaccag tcacagaaaa gcatcttacg gatggcatga cagtaagaga
     1681 attatgcagt gctgccataa ccatgagtga taacactgcg gccaacttac ttctgacaac
     1741 gatcggagga ccgaaggagc taaccgcttt tttgcacaac atgggggatc atgtaactcg
     1801 ccttgatcgt tgggaaccgg agctgaatga agccatacca aacgacgagc gtgacaccac
     1861 gatgcctgta gcaatggcaa caacgttgcg caaactatta actggcgaac tacttactct
     1921 agcttcccgg caacaattaa tagactggat ggaggcggat aaagttgcag gaccacttct
     1981 gcgctcggcc cttccggctg gctggtttat tgctgataaa tctggagccg gtgagcgtgg
     2041 gtctcgcggt atcattgcag cactggggcc agatggtaag ccctcccgta tcgtagttat
     2101 ctacacgacg gggagtcagg caactatgga tgaacgaaat agacagatcg ctgagatagg
     2161 tgcctcactg attaagcatt ggtaactgtc agaccaagtt tactcatata tactttagat
     2221 tgatttaaaa cttcattttt aatttaaaag gatctaggtg aagatccttt ttgataatct
     2281 catgaccaaa atcccttaac gtgagttttc gttccactga gcgtcagacc ccgtagaaaa
     2341 gatcaaagga tcttcttgag atcctttttt tctgcgcgta atctgctgct tgcaaacaaa
     2401 aaaaccaccg ctaccagcgg tggtttgttt gccggatcaa gagctaccaa ctctttttcc
     2461 gaaggtaact ggcttcagca gagcgcagat accaaatact gttcttctag tgtagccgta
     2521 gttaggccac cacttcaaga actctgtagc accgcctaca tacctcgctc tgctaatcct
     2581 gttaccagtg gctgctgcca gtggcgataa gtcgtgtctt accgggttgg actcaagacg
     2641 atagttaccg gataaggcgc agcggtcggg ctgaacgggg ggttcgtgca cacagcccag
     2701 cttggagcga acgacctaca ccgaactgag atacctacag cgtgagctat gagaaagcgc
     2761 cacgcttccc gaagggagaa aggcggacag gtatccggta agcggcaggg tcggaacagg
     2821 agagcgcacg agggagcttc cagggggaaa cgcctggtat ctttatagtc ctgtcgggtt
     2881 tcgccacctc tgacttgagc gtcgattttt gtgatgctcg tcaggggggc ggagcctatg
     2941 gaaaaacgcc agcaacgcgg cctttttacg gttcctggcc ttttgctggc cttttgctca
     3001 catgttcttt cctgcgttat cccctgattc tgtggataac cgtattaccg cctttgagtg
     3061 agctgatacc gctcgccgca gccgaacgac cgagcgcagc gagtcagtga gcgaggaagc
     3121 ggaagagcgc ccaatacgca aaccgcctct ccccgcgcgt tggccgattc attaatgcag
     3181 ctggcacgac aggtttcccg actggaaagc gggcagtgag cgcaacgcaa ttaatgtgag
     3241 ttagctcact cattaggcac cccaggcttt acactttatg cttccggctc gtatgttgtg
     3301 tggaattgtg agcggataac aatttcacaa ttctccccag ctctttctgc gctgtccata
     3361 atgaactatt tcaggagtat tggagtatgt ggattcaaaa cagtggctaa ttgagtcagg
     3421 attacttaat attcgactcc taccctcaga atgttgttct ccaacttcaa gaaactgtta
     3481 cccatgaaag acccccgctg acgggtagtc aatcactcag aggagaccct cccaaggaac
     3541 agcgagacca caagtcggat gcaactgcaa gagggtttat tggatacacg ggtacccggg
     3601 cgacgcagtc tatcggagga ctggcgcgcc gagtgagggg ttgtgggctc ttttattgag
     3661 ctcggggagc agaagcgcgc gaacagaagc gagaagcgaa ctgattggtt agttcaaata
     3721 aggcacaggg tcatttcagg tccttggggc accctggaaa catctgatgg ttctctagaa
     3781 actgctgagg gcgggaccgc atctggggac catctgttct tggccctgag ccggggcagg
     3841 aactgcttac cacagatatc ctgtttggcc catattctgc tgtctctctg ttcctaacct
     3901 tgatctgaac ttctctattc tcagttatgt attttccatg ccttgcaaaa tggcgttact
     3961 taagctagct tgccaaacct acaggtgggg tctttcattc cccccttttt ctggagacta
     4021 aataaaatct tttattttat cgatatcagc gctttaaatt tgcgcatgct agctatagtt
     4081 ctagaggtac cggttgttaa cgttagccgg ctacctgaag cttgcatgcc tgcaggtcga
     4141 ctctagagtc gcggccgctt tacttgtaca gctcgtccat gccgagagtg atcccggcgg
     4201 cggtcacgaa ctccagcagg accatgtgat cgcgcttctc gttggggtct ttgctcaggg
     4261 cggactgggt gctcaggtag tggttgtcgg gcagcagcac ggggccgtcg ccgatggggg
     4321 tgttctgctg gtagtggtcg gcgagctgca cgctgccgtc ctcgatgttg tggcggatct
     4381 tgaagttcac cttgatgccg ttcttctgct tgtcggccat gatatagacg ttgtggctgt
     4441 tgtagttgta ctccagcttg tgccccagga tgttgccgtc ctccttgaag tcgatgccct
     4501 tcagctcgat gcggttcacc agggtgtcgc cctcgaactt cacctcggcg cgggtcttgt
     4561 agttgccgtc gtccttgaag aagatggtgc gctcctggac gtagccttcg ggcatggcgg
     4621 acttgaagaa gtcgtgctgc ttcatgtggt cggggtagcg gctgaagcac tgcacgccgt
     4681 aggtcagggt ggtcacgagg gtgggccagg gcacgggcag cttgccggtg gtgcagatga
     4741 acttcagggt cagcttgccg taggtggcat cgccctcgcc ctcgccggac acgctgaact
     4801 tgtggccgtt tacgtcgccg tccagctcga ccaggatggg caccaccccg gtgaacagct
     4861 cctcgccctt gctcaccatg gtattatcgt gtttttcaaa ggaaaaccac gtccccgtgg
     4921 ttcggggggc ctagacgttt ttttaacctc gactaaacac atgtaaagca tgtgcaccga
     4981 ggccccagat cagatcccat acaatggggt accttctggg catccttcag ccccttgttg
     5041 aatacgcttg aggagagcca tttgactctt tccacaacta tccaactcac aacgtggcac
     5101 tggggttgtg ccgcctttgc aggtgtatct tatacacgtg gcttttggcc gcagaggcac
     5161 ctgtcgccag gtggggggtt ccgctgcctg caaagggtcg ctacagacgt tgtttgtctt
     5221 caagaagctt ccagaggaac tgcttccttc acgacattca acagaccttg cattcctttg
     5281 gcgagagggg aaagacccct aggaatgctc gtcaagaaga cagggccagg tttccgggcc
     5341 ctcacattgc caaaagacgg caatatggtg gaaaataaca tatagacaaa cgcacaccgg
     5401 ccttattcca agcggcttcg gccagtaacg ttaggggggg ggcggaattg atcccgctcg
     5461 agatctgaat tcctacgtac caccacactg ggatcccaat tccggcgcct agagaaggag
     5521 tgagggctgg ataaagggag gatcgaggcg gggtcgaacg aggaggttca agggggagag
     5581 acggggcgga tggaggaaga ggaggcggag gcttagggtg tacaaagggc ttgacccagg
     5641 gaggggggtc aaaagccaag gcttcccagg tcacgatgta ggggacctgg tctgggtgtc
     5701 catgcgggcc aggtgaaaag accttgatct taacctgggt gatgaggtct cggttaaagg
     5761 tgccgtctcg cggccatccg acgttaaagg ttggccattc tgcagagcag aaggtaaccc
     5821 aacgtctctt cttgacatct accgactggt tgtgagcgat ccgctcgaca tctttccagt
     5881 gacctaaggt caaacttaag ggagtggtaa cagtctggcc ctaattttca gacaaataca
     5941 gaaacacagt cagacagaga caacacagaa cgatgctgca gcgctgcagc agacaagacg
     6001 cgcggcttcg gttccaaacc gaaagcaaaa attcagacgg aggcgggaac tgttttaggt
     6061 tctcgtctcc taccagaacc acatatcctg acggggtcgg attccacatc gactcccttc
     6121 ctcaggtcgg gccacaaaaa cggcccccaa agtccctggg acgtctccca gggttgcggc
     6181 cgggtgttca gaactcgtca gttccaccac gggtccgcca gatacagagc tagttagcta
     6241 actagtacag acgcaggcgc aaacattaga tgccggcaca aacacgcaca aagacagaga
     6301 cagacacgaa acgaccgctg gccagcttac ctcccggcgg gggggtcggt ggtccctggg
     6361 caggggtctc caaatctcgg tggaacctcc aaatgaaaga cccccgaggt gggcagtcaa
     6421 tcaatctgag gagaccctcc caaggatcag cgagtccacg attcggatgc aaacagcaag
     6481 aggctttatt gggaatacgg gtacccgggc gacgca
//
