>Addgene plasmid #33336 | pMSCV-pBabeMCS-IRES-GFP | addgene partial sequence | sequence record 41440 | pLXSN-5
GCCNTCACTCCTTCTCTAGGCGCCGGAATTGGGATCCCAGTGTGGTGGTACGTAGGAATTCAGATCTCGA
GCGGGATCAATTCCGCCCCCCCCCTAACGTTACTGGCCGAAGCCGCTTGGAATAAGGCCGGTGTGCGTTT
GTCTATATGTTATTTTCCACCATATTGCCGTCTTTTGGCAATGTGAGGGCCCGGAAACCTGGCCCTGTCT
TCTTGACGAGCATTCCTAGGGGTCTTTCCCCTCTCGCCAAAGGAATGCAAGGTCTGTTGAATGTCGTGAA
GGAAGCAGTTCCTCTGGAAGCTTCTTGAAGACAAACAACGTCTGTAGCGACCCTTTGCAGGCAGCGGAAC
CCCCCACCTGGCGACAGGTGCCTCTGCGGCCAAAAGCCACGTGTATAAGATACACCTGCAAAGGCGGCAC
AACCCCAGTGCCACGTTGTGAGTTGGATAGTTGTGGAAAGAGTCAAATGGCTCTCCTCAAGCGTATTCAA
CAAGGGGCTGAAGGATGCCCAGAAGGTACCCCATTGTATGGGATCTGATCTGGGGCCTCGGTGCACATGC
TTTACATGTGTTTAGTCGAGGTTAAAAAAACGTCTAGGCCCCCCGAACCACGGGGACGTGGTTTTCCTTT
GAAAAACACGATAATACCATGGTGAGCAAGGGCGAGGAGCTGTTCACCGGGGTGGTGCCCATCCTGGTCG
AGCTGGANGGCGACGTAAACGGCCACAAGTTCAGCGTGTCCCGGCGAGGGCGAGGGCGATGCCACCTACG
GCAAGCTGACCCT
