>Addgene plasmid #33336 | pMSCV-pBabeMCS-IRES-GFP | addgene partial sequence | sequence record 41558 | IRES-F 5'-TGGCTCTCCTCAAGCGTATT-3'
TTGTATGGGATCTGATCTGGGGCCTCGGTGCACATGCTTTACATGTGTTTAGTCGAGGTTAAAAAAACGT
CTAGGCCCCCCGAACCACGGGGACGTGGTTTTCCTTTGAAAAACACGATAATACCATGGTGAGCAAGGGC
GAGGAGCTGTTCACCGGGGTGGTGCCCATCCTGGTCGAGCTGGACGGCGACGTAAACGGCCACAAGTTCA
GCGTGTCCGGCGAGGGCGAGGGCGATGCCACCTACGGCAAGCTGACCCTGAAGTTCATCTGCACCACCGG
CAAGCTGCCCGTGCCCTGGCCCACCCTCGTGACCACCCTGACCTACGGCGTGCAGTGCTTCAGCCGCTAC
CCCGACCACATGAAGCAGCACGACTTCTTCAAGTCCGCCATGCCCGAAGGCTACGTCCAGGAGCGCACCA
TCTTCTTCAAGGACGACGGCAACTACAAGACCCGCGCCGAGGTGAAGTTCGAGGGCGACACCCTGGTGAA
CCGCATCGAGCTGAAGGGCATCGACTTCAAGGAGGACGGCAACATCCTGGGGCACAAGCTGGAGTACAAC
TACAACAGCCACAACGTCTATATCATGGCCGACAAGCAGAAGAACGGCATCAAGGTGAACTTCAAGATCC
GCCACAACATCGAGGACGGCAGCGTGCAGCTCGCCGACCACTACCAGCAGAACACCCCCATCGGCGACNG
CCCCGTGCTGCTGCCCGACAACCACTACCTGAGCACCCAGTCCGCCTTGAGCAAGACCCCAACGANAAGC
GCGATCACATGGTCCTGCTGGATTCGTGAC
